Addgene plasmid #242825: EBFP2-PIPKγ87-D253A
Purpose: Encodes human PIPKγ87-D253A and N-terminal EBFP2 tag
Depositing lab: Cheng-han Yu. Depositing organization: University of Hong Kong. Publication: Kindlin Regulates Mechanosensitive Activation and Adhesion Assembly of Integrin beta6. Lee WN, Li J, Chen NP, Yu CH. Adv Sci (Weinh). 2025 Jun 10:e01078. doi: 10.1002/advs.202501078. PubMed 40492509.
Backbone
  Vector backbone: EBFP2-C1
  Vector type: Mammalian Expression
Growth in bacteria
  Bacterial resistance: Kanamycin, 50 μg/mL
  Growth temperature: 37°C
  Growth strain: DH5alpha
  Copy number: High Copy
Gene/Insert
  Gene/Insert name: Phosphatidylinositol phosphate kinase type 1 gamma 87 (alt names: PIP5K1C; PtdInsPKI gamma 87)
  Species: H. sapiens (human)
  Mutation: D253A
  Entrez Gene: PIP5K1C (a.k.a. LCCS3, PIP5K-GAMMA, PIP5K1-gamma, PIP5Kgamma)
  Cloning method: Ligation Independent Cloning
Terms and licenses: Academic/Nonprofit Terms; Industry Terms: Not Available to Industry
How to cite: EBFP2-PIPKγ87-D253A was a gift from Cheng-han Yu (Addgene plasmid # 242825 ; http://n2t.net/addgene:242825 ; RRID:Addgene_242825)
