[The description below was written by a language model from this plasmid's Addgene catalogue record and pLannotate feature annotations shown in this document.]
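Description:
EBFP2-PIPKγ87-D253A is a mammalian expression plasmid built on the EBFP2-C1 backbone, a C1-type fluorescent protein fusion vector of about 6.7 kb. It replicates in E. coli from a high-copy ColE1/pUC-type origin and also carries an f1 phage origin. Selection relies on a single Tn5 NeoR/KanR (aminoglycoside phosphotransferase) gene placed behind tandem bacterial (bla-type) and SV40 enhancer/early promoters and followed by the HSV TK polyadenylation signal. This arrangement gives kanamycin resistance in bacteria and can confer G418 resistance in transfected mammalian cells. Short annotated fragments of ble, SV40 large T antigen and the bGH poly(A) signal appear to be backbone remnants or partial matches rather than functional units.

The expression cassette uses the human CMV immediate-early enhancer and promoter to drive the blue fluorescent protein EBFP2. EBFP2 is joined through a short stretch of residual multiple cloning site to the human PIP5K1C coding sequence, described in the record as the PIPKγ87 form of type I gamma phosphatidylinositol phosphate kinase. The cassette ends at the SV40 poly(A) signal. The product is therefore an N-terminally EBFP2-tagged kinase carrying the D253A substitution. The wild-type enzyme phosphorylates PI4P to generate PI(4,5)P2, a lipid messenger involved in actin dynamics, vesicle trafficking, cell adhesion and motility. The record does not state the functional consequence of D253A. The insert was introduced by ligation-independent cloning. The plasmid suits transient or stable expression in mammalian cells for imaging the localisation of the mutant kinase. The associated study concerns kindlin-dependent activation and adhesion assembly of integrin β6.
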