Features (pLannotate 1.2.2; 16 found; start..end, strand, type, name):
      1..589     +  rep_origin     ori: high-copy-number ColE1/pMB1/pBR322/pUC origin of replication
    764..1067    +  enhancer       CMV enhancer: human cytomegalovirus immediate early enhancer
   1068..1271    +  promoter       CMV promoter: human cytomegalovirus (CMV) immediate early promoter
   1316..2032    +  CDS            EBFP2: EBFP2 is a basic (constitutively fluorescent) blue fluorescent protein published in 2007, derived from Aequorea victoria. It is reported to be a rapidly-maturing monomer with moderate acid sensitivity.
   2033..2068    +  misc_feature   MCS (fragment): multiple cloning site
   2069..3988    +  CDS            PIP5K1C: PI51C_HUMAN - Also known as KIAA0589. Experimental evidence at protein level: Swiss-Prot protein existence level 1. Catalyzes the phosphorylation of phosphatidylinositol 4- phosphate (PtdIns(4)P/PI4P) to form phosphatidylinositol 4,5- bisphosphate (PtdIns(4,5)P2/PIP2), a lipid second messenger that regulates several cellular processes such as signal transduction, vesicle trafficking, actin cytoskeleton dynamics, cell adhesion, and cell motility (PubMed:12422219, PubMed:22942276). PtdIns(4,5)P2 can directly act as a second messenger or can be utilized as a precursor to generate other second mes
   3991..4018    +  misc_feature   MCS (fragment): multiple cloning site
   4035..4119    +  CDS            large T antigen (fragment): large T antigen from SV40 (simian virus 40)
   4142..4263    +  polyA_signal   SV40 poly(A) signal: SV40 polyadenylation signal
   4297..4725    -  rep_origin     f1 ori (sequence partly withheld): f1 bacteriophage origin of replication; arrow indicates direction of (+) strand synthesis
   4752..4856    +  promoter       AmpR promoter: bla
   4858..5215    +  promoter       SV40 promoter: SV40 enhancer and early promoter
   5250..6044    +  CDS            NeoR/KanR: aminoglycoside phosphotransferase from Tn5; aph(3')-II (or nptII); confers resistance to neomycin, kanamycin, and G418 (Geneticin®)
   6065..6217    +  CDS            ble (fragment): BLE_KLEPN - Experimental evidence at protein level: Swiss-Prot protein existence level 1. Binding protein with a strong affinity to the bleomycin family of antibiotics. Binds to CL990; an antimitotic-antibiotic compound. From Klebsiella pneumoniae.
   6276..6323    +  polyA_signal   HSV TK poly(A) signal: herpes simplex virus thymidine kinase polyadenylation signal (Cole and Stacy, 1985)
   6414..6430    -  polyA_signal   bGH poly(A) signal (fragment): bovine growth hormone polyadenylation signal
>Addgene plasmid #242825 | EBFP2-PIPKγ87-D253A | addgene full sequence | sequence record 486258 | Addgene NGS Result
TTGAGATCCTTTTTTTCTGCGCGTAATCTGCTGCTTGCAAACAAAAAAACCACCGCTACCAGCGGTGGTT
TGTTTGCCGGATCAAGAGCTACCAACTCTTTTTCCGAAGGTAACTGGCTTCAGCAGAGCGCAGATACCAA
ATACTGTTCTTCTAGTGTAGCCGTAGTTAGGCCACCACTTCAAGAACTCTGTAGCACCGCCTACATACCT
CGCTCTGCTAATCCTGTTACCAGTGGCTGCTGCCAGTGGCGATAAGTCGTGTCTTACCGGGTTGGACTCA
AGACGATAGTTACCGGATAAGGCGCAGCGGTCGGGCTGAACGGGGGGTTCGTGCACACAGCCCAGCTTGG
AGCGAACGACCTACACCGAACTGAGATACCTACAGCGTGAGCTATGAGAAAGCGCCACGCTTCCCGAAGG
GAGAAAGGCGGACAGGTATCCGGTAAGCGGCAGGGTCGGAACAGGAGAGCGCACGAGGGAGCTTCCAGGG
GGAAACGCCTGGTATCTTTATAGTCCTGTCGGGTTTCGCCACCTCTGACTTGAGCGTCGATTTTTGTGAT
GCTCGTCAGGGGGGCGGAGCCTATGGAAAAACGCCAGCAACGCGGCCTTTTTACGGTTCCTGGCCTTTTG
CTGGCCTTTTGCTCACATGTTCTTTCCTGCGTTATCCCCTGATTCTGTGGATAACCGTATTACCGCCATG
CATTAGTTATTAATAGTAATCAATTACGGGGTCATTAGTTCATAGCCCATATATGGAGTTCCGCGTTACA
TAACTTACGGTAAATGGCCCGCCTGGCTGACCGCCCAACGACCCCCGCCCATTGACGTCAATAATGACGT
ATGTTCCCATAGTAACGCCAATAGGGACTTTCCATTGACGTCAATGGGTGGAGTATTTACGGTAAACTGC
CCACTTGGCAGTACATCAAGTGTATCATATGCCAAGTACGCCCCCTATTGACGTCAATGACGGTAAATGG
CCCGCCTGGCATTATGCCCAGTACATGACCTTATGGGACTTTCCTACTTGGCAGTACATCTACGTATTAG
TCATCGCTATTACCATGGTGATGCGGTTTTGGCAGTACATCAATGGGCGTGGATAGCGGTTTGACTCACG
GGGATTTCCAAGTCTCCACCCCATTGACGTCAATGGGAGTTTGTTTTGGCACCAAAATCAACGGGACTTT
CCAAAATGTCGTAACAACTCCGCCCCATTGACGCAAATGGGCGGTAGGCGTGTACGGTGGGAGGTCTATA
TAAGCAGAGCTGGTTTAGTGAACCGTCAGATCCGCTAGCGCTACCGGTCGCCACCATGGTGAGCAAGGGC
GAGGAGCTGTTCACCGGGGTGGTGCCCATCCTGGTCGAGCTGGACGGCGACGTAAACGGCCACAAGTTCA
GCGTGAGGGGCGAGGGCGAGGGCGATGCCACCAACGGCAAGCTGACCCTGAAGTTCATCTGCACCACCGG
CAAGCTGCCCGTGCCCTGGCCCACCCTCGTGACCACCCTGAGCCACGGCGTGCAGTGCTTCGCCCGCTAC
CCCGACCACATGAAGCAGCACGACTTCTTCAAGTCCGCCATGCCCGAAGGCTACGTCCAGGAGCGCACCA
TCTTCTTCAAGGACGACGGCACCTACAAGACCCGCGCCGAGGTGAAGTTCGAGGGCGACACCCTAGTGAA
CCGCATCGAGCTGAAGGGCGTCGACTTCAAGGAGGACGGCAACATCCTGGGGCACAAGCTGGAGTACAAC
TTCAACAGCCACAACATCTATATCATGGCCGTCAAGCAGAAGAACGGCATCAAGGTGAACTTCAAGATCC
GCCACAACGTGGAGGACGGCAGCGTGCAGCTCGCCGACCACTACCAGCAGAACACCCCCATCGGCGACGG
CCCCGTGCTGCTGCCCGACAGCCACTACCTGAGCACCCAGTCCGTGCTGAGCAAAGACCCCAACGAGAAG
CGCGATCACATGGTCCTGCTGGAGTTCCGCACCGCCGCCGGGATCACTCTCGGCATGGACGAGCTGTACA
AGTCCGGACTCAGATCTCGAGCTCAAAGCTTCGAATTCATGGAGCTGGAGGTACCGGACGAGGCGGAGAG
CGCTGAGGCGGGGGCCGTGCCCTCGGAGGCGGCGTGGGCGGCAGAGAGCGGGGCGGCGGCAGGTTTGGCT
CAGAAGAAGGCGGCCCCAACAGAGGTTCTGTCCATGACGGCACAGCCGGGCCCTGGCCATGGGAAGAAGT
TGGGCCATCGAGGTGTGGACGCATCCGGCGAAACCACCTACAAGAAGACCACCTCCTCCACCCTGAAGGG
TGCCATCCAGCTGGGCATCGGCTACACCGTGGGCCACCTGAGCTCCAAGCCCGAACGCGACGTGCTCATG
CAGGACTTCTACGTGGTGGAGAGCATCTTCTTCCCCAGCGAAGGCAGCAACCTCACCCCCGCCCACCACT
TCCAGGACTTCCGCTTCAAGACCTATGCACCTGTCGCCTTCCGCTACTTCCGGGAGCTCTTTGGGATCCG
GCCAGATGATTACTTGTACTCCCTGTGCAATGAGCCGCTGATCGAGCTGTCCAACCCGGGCGCCAGTGGC
TCCCTCTTCTACGTCACCAGCGACGACGAGTTCATCATCAAGACCGTCATGCACAAGGAGGCCGAGTTCC
TGCAGAAGCTGCTCCCTGGCTACTACATGAACCTCAACCAGAACCCGCGGACGCTGCTGCCCAAGTTCTA
TGGGCTGTACTGCGTGCAGTCGGGGGGCAAGAACATCCGCGTCGTGGTCATGAACAACATCCTGCCCCGC
GTGGTCAAGATGCACCTCAAGTTCGCCCTCAAGGGCTCCACCTACAAGCGGCGCGCCAGCAAGAAGGAGA
AGGAGAAGAGCTTCCCCACCTACAAGGACCTGGACTTCATGCAGGACATGCCCGAGGGGCTCCTGCTGGA
CGCCGACACCTTCAGCGCCCTGGTCAAGACGCTGCAGCGGGACTGCCTGGTCCTGGAAAGTTTCAAGATC
ATGGACTACAGCCTGCTGCTGGGCGTGCACAACATCGACCAGCACGAGCGCGAGCGGCAGGCGCAGGGCG
CCCAGAGCACCTCAGATGAGAAGCGGCCTGTGGGCCAGAAGGCGCTCTACTCCACGGCCATGGAGTCCAT
CCAGGGTGGCGCCGCGCGCGGGGAGGCCATCGAATCGGATGACACGATGGGCGGGATCCCCGCTGTGAAC
GGCCGCGGGGAGCGGCTGCTGCTGCACATTGGCATCATCGACATCCTGCAGTCCTACAGGTTCATCAAGA
AACTGGAGCACACCTGGAAGGCCCTCGTCCACGATGGGGACACGGTGTCCGTCCACCGCCCCAGCTTCTA
TGCCGAGCGCTTTTTCAAGTTCATGAGCAACACGGTCTTTCGGAAGAACTCCTCCCTGAAGTCCTCGCCC
TCCAAGAAGGGGCGCGGCGGAGCCTTGCTAGCTGTGAAACCGCTGGGGCCCACCGCTGCCTTCTCGGCCA
GCCAGATCCCTAGCGAGCGGGAGGAGGCCCAGTACGACCTGCGGGGGGCCCGCAGCTACCCCACGCTGGA
GGACGAAGGCCGGCCCGACCTCCTGCCCTGCACGCCACCTTCTTTCGAAGAAGCCACTACAGCCTCCATT
GCCACGACTCTGTCATCCACATCCCTCTCCATTCCTGAGCGGTCCCCCTCGGAGACGTCGGAGCAGCCGC
GGTACAGGCGGCGCACACAGTCGTCTGGACAGGATGGCAGGCCGCAGGAGGAGCCACCCGCGGAAGAGGA
TCTGCAGCAGATTACAGTGCAGGTGGAGCCTGCGTGCAGCGTGGAGATTGTGGTCCCCAAAGAGGAGGAC
GCAGGGGTGGAGGCTTCCCCGGCCGGTGCCTCTGCTGCTGTTGAAGTAGAAACTGCCAGCCAGGCCTCAG
ACGAGGAGGGCGCACCTGCCAGCCAGGCCTCGGACGAGGAGGACGCGCCCGCCACCGACATCTACTTTTG
AGTCGACGGTACCGCGGGCCCGGGATCCACCGGATCTAGATAACTGATCATAATCAGCCATACCACATTT
GTAGAGGTTTTACTTGCTTTAAAAAACCTCCCACACCTCCCCCTGAACCTGAAACATAAAATGAATGCAA
TTGTTGTTGTTAACTTGTTTATTGCAGCTTATAATGGTTACAAATAAAGCAATAGCATCACAAATTTCAC
AAATAAAGCATTTTTTTCACTGCATTCTAGTTGTGGTTTGTCCAAACTCATCAATGTATCTTAACGCGTA
AATTGTAAGCGTTAATATTTTGTTAAAATTCGCGTTAAATTTTTGTTAAATCAGCTCATTTTTTAACCAA
TAGGCCGAAATCGGCAAAATCCCTTATAAATCAAAAGAATAGACCGAGATAGGGT
[37 nt withheld, positions 4396-4432]
AAAGAACGTGGACTCCAACGTCAAAGG
[49 nt withheld, positions 4460-4508]
T
[91 nt withheld, positions 4510-4600]
G
[124 nt withheld, positions 4602-4725]
CAGGTGGCACTTTTCGGGGAAATGTGCGCGGAACCCCTATTTGTTTATTTTTCTAAATACATTCAAATAT
GTATCCGCTCATGAGACAATAACCCTGATAAATGCTTCAATAATATTGAAAAAGGAAGAGTCCTGAGGCG
GAAAGAACCAGCTGTGGAATGTGTGTCAGTTAGGGTGTGGAAAGTCCCCAGGCTCCCCAGCAGGCAGAAG
TATGCAAAGCATGCATCTCAATTAGTCAGCAACCAGGTGTGGAAAGTCCCCAGGCTCCCCAGCAGGCAGA
AGTATGCAAAGCATGCATCTCAATTAGTCAGCAACCATAGTCCCGCCCCTAACTCCGCCCATCCCGCCCC
TAACTCCGCCCAGTTCCGCCCATTCTCCGCCCCATGGCTGACTAATTTTTTTTATTTATGCAGAGGCCGA
GGCCGCCTCGGCCTCTGAGCTATTCCAGAAGTAGTGAGGAGGCTTTTTTGGAGGCCTAGGCTTTTGCAAA
GATCGATCAAGAGACAGGATGAGGATCGTTTCGCATGATTGAACAAGATGGATTGCACGCAGGTTCTCCG
GCCGCTTGGGTGGAGAGGCTATTCGGCTATGACTGGGCACAACAGACAATCGGCTGCTCTGATGCCGCCG
TGTTCCGGCTGTCAGCGCAGGGGCGCCCGGTTCTTTTTGTCAAGACCGACCTGTCCGGTGCCCTGAATGA
ACTGCAAGACGAGGCAGCGCGGCTATCGTGGCTGGCCACGACGGGCGTTCCTTGCGCAGCTGTGCTCGAC
GTTGTCACTGAAGCGGGAAGGGACTGGCTGCTATTGGGCGAAGTGCCGGGGCAGGATCTCCTGTCATCTC
ACCTTGCTCCTGCCGAGAAAGTATCCATCATGGCTGATGCAATGCGGCGGCTGCATACGCTTGATCCGGC
TACCTGCCCATTCGACCACCAAGCGAAACATCGCATCGAGCGAGCACGTACTCGGATGGAAGCCGGTCTT
GTCGATCAGGATGATCTGGACGAAGAGCATCAGGGGCTCGCGCCAGCCGAACTGTTCGCCAGGCTCAAGG
CGAGCATGCCCGACGGCGAGGATCTCGTCGTGACCCATGGCGATGCCTGCTTGCCGAATATCATGGTGGA
AAATGGCCGCTTTTCTGGATTCATCGACTGTGGCCGGCTGGGTGTGGCGGACCGCTATCAGGACATAGCG
TTGGCTACCCGTGATATTGCTGAAGAGCTTGGCGGCGAATGGGCTGACCGCTTCCTCGTGCTTTACGGTA
TCGCCGCTCCCGATTCGCAGCGCATCGCCTTCTATCGCCTTCTTGACGAGTTCTTCTGAGCGGGACTCTG
GGGTTCGAAATGACCGACCAAGCGACGCCCAACCTGCCATCACGAGATTTCGATTCCACCGCCGCCTTCT
ATGAAAGGTTGGGCTTCGGAATCGTTTTCCGGGACGCCGGCTGGATGATCCTCCAGCGCGGGGATCTCAT
GCTGGAGTTCTTCGCCCACCCTAGGGGGAGGCTAACTGAAACACGGAAGGAGACAATACCGGAAGGAACC
CGCGCTATGACGGCAATAAAAAGACAGAATAAAACGCACGGTGTTGGGTCGTTTGTTCATAAACGCGGGG
TTCGGTCCCAGGGCTGGCACTCTGTCGATACCCCACCGAGACCCCATTGGGGCCAATACGCCCGCGTTTC
TTCCTTTTCCCCACCCCACCCCCCAAGTTCGGGTGAAGGCCCAGGGCTCGCAGCCAACGTCGGGGCGGCA
GGCCCTGCCATAGCCTCAGGTTACTCATATATACTTTAGATTGATTTAAAACTTCATTTTTAATTTAAAA
GGATCTAGGTGAAGATCCTTTTTGATAATCTCATGACCAAAATCCCTTAACGTGAGTTTTCGTTCCACTG
AGCGTCAGACCCCGTAGAAAAGATCAAAGGATCTTC
